>Addgene plasmid #17802 | pM-ErbB4-delta-kinase-PY3 mutant | addgene partial sequence | sequence record 23728 | 17802 with Gal4-N-term
GCGGATTCCGGGGATCGTCGACTTCAGGGTGATGATCGTATGAAGCTTCCCAGTCCAAATGACAGCAAGT
TCTTTCAGAATCTCTTGGATGAAGAGGATTTGGAAGATATGATGGATGCTGAGGAGTACTTGGTCCCTCA
GGCTTTCAACATCCCACCTCCCATCTATACTTCCAGAGCAAGAATTGACTCGAATAGGAACCAGTTTGTG
TACCGAGATGGAGGTTTTGCTGCTGAACAAGGAGTGTCTGTGCCCTACAGAGCCCCAACTAGCACAATTC
CAGAAGCTCCTGTGGCACAGGGTGCTACTGCTGAGATTTTTGATGACTCCTGCTGTAATGGCACCCTACG
CAAGCCAGTGGCACCCCATGTCCAAGAGGACAGTAGCACCCAGAGGTACAGTGCTGACCCCACCGTGTTT
GCCCCAGAACGGAGCCCACGAGGAGAGCTGGATGAGGAAGGTTACATGACTCCTATGCGAGACAAACCCA
AACAAGAATACCTGAATCCAGTGGAGGAGAACCCTTTTGTTTCTCGGAGAAAAAATGGAGACCTTCAAGC
ATTGGATAATCCCGAATATCACAATGCATCCAATGGTCCACCCAAGGCCGAGGATGAGTATGTGAATGAG
CCACTGTACCTCAACACCTTTGCCAACACCTTGGGAAAAGCTGAGTACCTGAAGAACAACATACTGTCAA
TGCCAGAAAGGCCAANAAAGNGTTTTGACANCCCTGACTACTGGAACCACG
