[The description below was written by a language model from this plasmid's Addgene catalogue record.]
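Description:
pM-ErbB4-delta-kinase-PY3 mutant is a mammalian expression plasmid built on the commercial pM backbone (about 3.5 kb without insert). pM is the GAL4 DNA-binding-domain vector used in mammalian two-hybrid and one-hybrid style transactivation assays. It is maintained in E. coli as a high-copy plasmid under ampicillin selection. The record lists no feature table, and it does not state the promoter driving expression, the origin of replication or any mammalian selection marker.

The insert is a roughly 920 bp fragment of human ERBB4 (HER4) cloned between SalI and XbaI sites, so that the GAL4 DNA-binding domain is fused to its N terminus. It encodes a carboxy-terminal portion of the receptor's cytoplasmic region that lacks the kinase domain, recorded as amino acids 988–1292. It also carries a tyrosine-to-alanine substitution that, going by the construct name, disrupts the third PY motif (PY3). PY motifs are the proline-rich, tyrosine-containing sequences recognised by WW domains. The mutated residue is recorded as Tyr1301, which lies outside the stated 988–1292 range. This probably reflects different isoform numbering or an error in the entry, and the record does not resolve it.

Tethering the ErbB4 tail to GAL4 binding sites lets its transcriptional activity be read out from a co-transfected GAL4-responsive reporter. The associated publication studied YAP, a WW domain protein, as a co-transcriptional activator of the nuclear carboxy-terminal ErbB4 fragment. In that context the plasmid most plausibly serves as a binding-site mutant for testing whether the PY3 motif is needed for YAP-dependent co-activation, in comparison with the corresponding unmutated fusion.
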