Addgene plasmid #17802: pM-ErbB4-delta-kinase-PY3 mutant
Depositing lab: Marius Sudol. Depositing organization: Icahn School of Medicine at Mount Sinai. Publication: WW domain-containing protein YAP associates with ErbB-4 and acts as a co-transcriptional activator for the carboxyl-terminal fragment of ErbB-4 that translocates to the nucleus. Komuro A, Nagai M, Navin NE, Sudol M. J Biol Chem. 2003 Aug 29. 278(35):33334-41. 10.1074/jbc.M305597200 PubMed 12807903.
Backbone
  Vector backbone: pM
  Backbone manufacturer: BD Biosciences
  Backbone size w/o insert (bp): 3500
  Vector type: Mammalian Expression
Growth in bacteria
  Bacterial resistance: Ampicillin, 100 μg/mL
  Growth temperature: 37°C
  Growth strain: DH5alpha
  Copy number: High Copy
Gene/Insert
  Gene/Insert name: ErbB4 (alt name: HER4)
  Species: H. sapiens (human)
  Insert size (bp): 920
  Mutation: Carboxy-terminal fragment, amino acids 988-1292, kinase domain deleted, Tyrosine 1301 changed to Alanine
  GenBank ID: NM_001042599
  Entrez Gene: ERBB4 (a.k.a. ALS19, HER4, p180erbB4)
  Tag / fusion protein: GAL4-BD (N terminal on insert)
  Cloning method: Restriction Enzyme; 5′ cloning site SalI (unknown if destroyed); 3′ cloning site XbaI (unknown if destroyed)
  Sequencing primers: 5′ N/A
Terms and licenses: Academic/Nonprofit Terms; Industry Terms: Not Available to Industry
How to cite: pM-ErbB4-delta-kinase-PY3 mutant was a gift from Marius Sudol (Addgene plasmid # 17802 ; http://n2t.net/addgene:17802 ; RRID:Addgene_17802)
